Addgene plasmid #91921: pC031 - RcrCas13a from Rhodobacter capsulatus R121
Purpose: Expresses RcrCas13a for bacterial expression and contains backbone for spacer cloning
Depositing lab: Feng Zhang. Depositing organization: Broad Institute. Publication: RNA targeting with CRISPR-Cas13. Abudayyeh OO, Gootenberg JS, Essletzbichler P, Han S, Joung J, Belanto JJ, Verdine V, Cox DBT, Kellner MJ, Regev A, Lander ES, Voytas DF, Ting AY, Zhang F. Nature. 2017 Oct 4. doi: 10.1038/nature24049. PubMed 28976959.
Backbone
  Vector backbone: pACYC184
  Backbone size w/o insert (bp): 4197
  Total vector size (bp): 8185
  Vector type: Bacterial Expression
Growth in bacteria
  Bacterial resistance: Chloramphenicol, 25 μg/mL
  Growth temperature: 37°C
  Growth strain: NEB Stable
  Copy number: Low Copy
Gene/Insert
  Gene/Insert name: RcrCas13a and guide expression cassette
  Species: Rhodobacter capsulatus R121
  Insert size (bp): 3988
Terms and licenses: Academic/Nonprofit Terms; Industry Terms: Not Available to Industry
How to cite: pC031 - RcrCas13a from Rhodobacter capsulatus R121 was a gift from Feng Zhang (Addgene plasmid # 91921 ; http://n2t.net/addgene:91921 ; RRID:Addgene_91921)
