[The description below was written by a language model from this plasmid's Addgene catalogue record and the feature table of its GenBank file.]
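Description:
pC031 is a bacterial expression plasmid built on the pACYC184 backbone that carries the Cas13a gene from Rhodobacter capsulatus R121 (RcrCas13a) together with a guide RNA expression cassette designed to accept cloned spacers. It replicates in E. coli from the p15A origin, which gives a low-to-medium copy number and is compatible with ColE1-type plasmids, so a second plasmid, such as one carrying a target, can be maintained in the same cell. Selection is with chloramphenicol, provided by the cat gene under its own promoter. The feature table also annotates an intact tetracycline efflux (TcR) coding sequence inherited from pACYC184, although the catalogue lists only chloramphenicol as the selection.

The roughly 4 kb insert is not itself annotated in the GenBank record. There is no CDS feature for RcrCas13a and no marked direct repeat or spacer cloning site, so their exact positions and the enzymes used for spacer insertion cannot be read from the record. The unannotated stretch is flanked by two bacterial promoters. A lac promoter lies just past the origin and is positioned where it could drive the Cas13a open reading frame. The strong constitutive synthetic J23119 promoter lies near the end of the insert, where it presumably transcribes the guide cassette. These assignments are inferred from the layout rather than stated.

The sequence on file is 8181 bp, four bases shorter than the catalogued total size. The plasmid comes from work characterising Cas13 orthologues for programmable RNA targeting, and its stated use is to express RcrCas13a in bacteria with a user-defined spacer.
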