LOCUS       Exported 8181 bp ds-DNA circular SYN 12-MAY-2021
DEFINITION  Expresses RcrCas13a for bacterial expression and contains backbone
            for spacer cloning.
ACCESSION   .
VERSION     .
KEYWORDS    pC031 - RcrCas13a from Rhodobacter capsulatus R121
SOURCE      synthetic DNA construct
  ORGANISM  synthetic DNA construct
REFERENCE   1 (bases 1 to 8181)
  AUTHORS   Abudayyeh OO, Gootenberg JS, Essletzbichler P, Han S, Joung J,
            Belanto JJ, Verdine V, Cox DBT, Kellner MJ, Regev A, Lander ES,
            Voytas DF, Ting AY, Zhang F
  TITLE     RNA targeting with CRISPR-Cas13.
  JOURNAL   Nature. 2017 Oct 4. doi: 10.1038/nature24049.
  PUBMED    28976959
REFERENCE   2 (bases 1 to 8181)
  AUTHORS   .
  TITLE     Direct Submission
  JOURNAL   Exported May 12, 2021 from SnapGene Server 1.1.58
            http://www.snapgene.com
FEATURES             Location/Qualifiers
     source          1..8181
                     /organism="synthetic DNA construct"
                     /mol_type="other DNA"
     CDS             59..1249
                     /codon_start=1
                     /gene="tet"
                     /product="tetracycline efflux protein"
                     /label=TcR
                     /note="confers resistance to tetracycline"
                     /translation="MKSNNALIVILGTVTLDAVGIGLVMPVLPGLLRDIVHSDSIASHY
                     GVLLALYALMQFLCAPVLGALSDRFGRRPVLLASLLGATIDYAIMATTPVLWILYAGRI
                     VAGITGATGAVAGAYIADITDGEDRARHFGLMSACFGVGMVAGPVAGGLLGAISLHAPF
                     LAAAVLNGLNLLLGCFLMQESHKGERRPMPLRAFNPVSSFRWARGMTIVAALMTVFFIM
                     QLVGQVPAALWVIFGEDRFRWSATMIGLSLAVFGILHALAQAFVTGPATKRFGEKQAII
                     AGMAADALGYVLLAFATRGWMAFPIMILLASGGIGMPALQAMLSRQVDDDHQGQLQGSL
                     AALTSLTSIIGPLIVTAIYAASASTWNGLAWIVGAALYLVCLPALRRGAWSRATST"
     primer_bind     complement(411..430)
                     /label=pBRrevBam
                     /note="pBR322 vectors, tet region, downstream of BamHI,
                     reverse primer"
     CDS             complement(2283..2942)
                     /codon_start=1
                     /gene="cat"
                     /product="chloramphenicol acetyltransferase"
                     /label=CmR
                     /note="confers resistance to chloramphenicol"
                     /translation="MEKKITGYTTVDISQWHRKEHFEAFQSVAQCTYNQTVQLDITAFL
                     KTVKKNKHKFYPAFIHILARLMNAHPEFRMAMKDGELVIWDSVHPCYTVFHEQTETFSS
                     LWSEYHDDFRQFLHIYSQDVACYGENLAYFPKGFIENMFFVSANPWVSFTSFDLNVANM
                     DNFFAPVFTMGKYYTQGDKVLMPLAIQVHHAVCDGFHVGRMLNELQQYCDEWQGGA"
     primer_bind     2857..2876
                     /label=CAT-R
                     /note="Chloramphenicol resistance gene, reverse primer"
     promoter        complement(2943..3045)
                     /label=cat promoter
                     /note="promoter of the E. coli cat gene encoding
                     chloramphenicol acetyltransferase"
     primer_bind     complement(3437..3454)
                     /label=L4440
                     /note="L4440 vector, forward primer"
     rep_origin      complement(3571..4116)
                     /direction=LEFT
                     /label=p15A ori
                     /note="Plasmids containing the medium-copy-number p15A
                     origin of replication can be propagated in E. coli cells
                     that contain a second plasmid with the ColE1 origin. "
     primer_bind     complement(3651..3670)
                     /label=pBR322ori-F
                     /note="pBR322 origin, forward primer"
     promoter        4154..4183
                     /label=lac promoter
                     /note="promoter for the E. coli lac operon"
     promoter        8056..8090
                     /label=J23119 promoter
                     /note="bacterial promoter (Registry of Standard Biological
                     Parts BBa_J23119)"
ORIGIN
        1 caagctttaa tgcggtagtt tatcacagtt aaattgctaa cgcagtcagg caccgtgtat
       61 gaaatctaac aatgcgctca tcgtcatcct cggcaccgtc accctggatg ctgtaggcat
      121 aggcttggtt atgccggtac tgccgggcct cttgcgggat atcgtccatt ccgacagcat
      181 cgccagtcac tatggcgtgc tgctagcgct atatgcgttg atgcaatttc tatgcgcacc
      241 cgttctcgga gcactgtccg accgctttgg ccgccgccca gtcctgctcg cttcgctact
      301 tggagccact atcgactacg cgatcatggc gaccacaccc gtcctgtgga tcctctacgc
      361 cggacgcatc gtggccggca tcaccggcgc cacaggtgcg gttgctggcg cctatatcgc
      421 cgacatcacc gatggggaag atcgggctcg ccacttcggg ctcatgagcg cttgtttcgg
      481 cgtgggtatg gtggcaggcc ccgtggccgg gggactgttg ggcgccatct ccttgcatgc
      541 accattcctt gcggcggcgg tgctcaacgg cctcaaccta ctactgggct gcttcctaat
      601 gcaggagtcg cataagggag agcgtcgacc gatgcccttg agagccttca acccagtcag
      661 ctccttccgg tgggcgcggg gcatgactat cgtcgccgca cttatgactg tcttctttat
      721 catgcaactc gtaggacagg tgccggcagc gctctgggtc attttcggcg aggaccgctt
      781 tcgctggagc gcgacgatga tcggcctgtc gcttgcggta ttcggaatct tgcacgccct
      841 cgctcaagcc ttcgtcactg gtcccgccac caaacgtttc ggcgagaagc aggccattat
      901 cgccggcatg gcggccgacg cgctgggcta cgtcttgctg gcgttcgcga cgcgaggctg
      961 gatggccttc cccattatga ttcttctcgc ttccggcggc atcgggatgc ccgcgttgca
     1021 ggccatgctg tccaggcagg tagatgacga ccatcaggga cagcttcaag gatcgctcgc
     1081 ggctcttacc agcctaactt cgatcattgg accgctgatc gtcacggcga tttatgccgc
     1141 ctcggcgagc acatggaacg ggttggcatg gattgtaggc gccgccctat accttgtctg
     1201 cctccccgcg ttgcgtcgcg gtgcatggag ccgggccacc tcgacctgaa tggaagccgg
     1261 cggcacctcg ctaacggatt caccactcca agaattggag ccaatcaatt cttgcggaga
     1321 actgtgaatg cgcaaaccaa cccttggcag aacatatcca tcgcgtccgc catctccagc
     1381 agccgcacgc ggcgcatctc gggcagcgtt gggtcctggc cacgggtgcg catgatcgtg
     1441 ctcctgtcgt tgaggacccg gctaggctgg cggggttgcc ttactggtta gcagaatgaa
     1501 tcaccgatac gcgagcgaac gtgaagcgac tgctgctgca aaacgtctgc gacctgagca
     1561 acaacatgaa tggtcttcgg tttccgtgtt tcgtaaagtc tggaaacgcg gaagtcccct
     1621 acgtgctgct gaagttgccc gcaacagaga gtggaaccaa ccggtgatac cacgatacta
     1681 tgactgagag tcaacgccat gagcggcctc atttcttatt ctgagttaca acagtccgca
     1741 ccgctgccgg tagctccttc cggtgggcgc ggggcatgac tatcgtcgcc gcacttatga
     1801 ctgtcttctt tatcatgcaa ctcgtaggac aggtgccggc agcgcccaac agtcccccgg
     1861 ccacggggcc tgccaccata cccacgccga aacaagcgcc ctgcaccatt atgttccgga
     1921 tctgcatcgc aggatgctgc tggctaccct gtggaacacc tacatctgta ttaacgaagc
     1981 gctaaccgtt tttatcaggc tctgggaggc agaataaatg atcatatcgt caattattac
     2041 ctccacgggg agagcctgag caaactggcc tcaggcattt gagaagcaca cggtcacact
     2101 gcttccggta gtcaataaac cggtaaacca gcaatagaca taagcggcta tttaacgacc
     2161 ctgccctgaa ccgacgaccg ggtcgaattt gctttcgaat ttctgccatt catccgctta
     2221 ttatcactta ttcaggcgta gcaaccaggc gtttaagggc accaataact gccttaaaaa
     2281 aattacgccc cgccctgcca ctcatcgcag tactgttgta attcattaag cattctgccg
     2341 acatggaagc catcacaaac ggcatgatga acctgaatcg ccagcggcat cagcaccttg
     2401 tcgccttgcg tataatattt gcccatggtg aaaacggggg cgaagaagtt gtccatattg
     2461 gccacgttta aatcaaaact ggtgaaactc acccagggat tggctgacac gaaaaacata
     2521 ttctcaataa accctttagg gaaataggcc aggttttcac cgtaacacgc cacatcttgc
     2581 gaatatatgt gtagaaactg ccggaaatcg tcgtggtatt cactccagag cgatgaaaac
     2641 gtttcagttt gctcatggaa aacggtgtaa caagggtgaa cactatccca tatcaccagc
     2701 tcaccgtctt tcattgccat acggaattcc ggatgagcat tcatcaggcg ggcaagaatg
     2761 tgaataaagg ccggataaaa cttgtgctta tttttcttta cggtctttaa aaaggccgta
     2821 atatccagct gaacggtctg gttataggta cattgagcaa ctgactgaaa tgcctcaaaa
     2881 tgttctttac gatgccattg ggatatatca acggtggtat atccagtgat ttttttctcc
     2941 attttagctt ccttagctcc tgaaaatctc gataactcaa aaaatacgcc cggtagtgat
     3001 cttatttcat tatggtgaaa gttggaacct cttacgtgcc gatcaacgtg tcattttcgc
     3061 caaaagttgg cccagggctt cccggtatca acagggacac caggatttat ttattctgcg
     3121 aagtgatctt ccgtcacagg tatttattcg gcgcaaagtg cgtcgggtga tgctgccaac
     3181 ttactgattt agtgtatgat ggtgtttttg aggtgctcca gtggcttctg tttctatcag
     3241 ctgtccctcc tgttcagcta ctgacggggt ggtgcgtaac ggcaaaagca ccgccggaca
     3301 tcagcgctag cggagtgtat actggcttac tatgttggca ctgatgaggg tgtcagtgaa
     3361 gtgcttcatg tggcaggaga aaaaaggctg caccggtgcg tcagcagaat atgtgataca
     3421 ggatatattc cgcttcctcg ctcactgact cgctacgctc ggtcgttcga ctgcggcgag
     3481 cggaaatggc ttacgaacgg ggcggagatt tcctggaaga tgccaggaag atacttaaca
     3541 gggaagtgag agggccgcgg caaagccgtt tttccatagg ctccgccccc ctgacaagca
     3601 tcacgaaatc tgacgctcaa atcagtggtg gcgaaacccg acaggactat aaagatacca
     3661 ggcgtttccc cctggcggct ccctcgtgcg ctctcctgtt cctgcctttc ggtttaccgg
     3721 tgtcattccg ctgttatggc cgcgtttgtc tcattccacg cctgacactc agttccgggt
     3781 aggcagttcg ctccaagctg gactgtatgc acgaaccccc cgttcagtcc gaccgctgcg
     3841 ccttatccgg taactatcgt cttgagtcca acccggaaag acatgcaaaa gcaccactgg
     3901 cagcagccac tggtaattga tttagaggag ttagtcttga agtcatgcgc cggttaaggc
     3961 taaactgaaa ggacaagttt tggtgactgc gctcctccaa gccagttacc tcggttcaaa
     4021 gagttggtag ctcagagaac cttcgaaaaa ccgccctgca aggcggtttt ttcgttttca
     4081 gagcaagaga ttacgcgcag accaaaacga tctcaagaag atcatcttat taatcagata
     4141 aaatatttct agatttacac tttatgcttc cggctcgtat gttaggaggt cttatccatg
     4201 cagattggga aagtccaggg cagaaccatt agcgagtttg gcgaccccgc aggagggctg
     4261 aaaaggaaga ttagcaccga cggaaagaac cggaaagaac tgcccgccca tctgtcaagc
     4321 gatccaaagg ctctgatcgg ccagtggatt agcggcattg ataagatcta caggaagcct
     4381 gattcaagaa agagcgatgg aaaagccatc catagcccaa ctccaagcaa gatgcagttt
     4441 gatgccaggg acgacctggg ggaagcattc tggaaactgg tgtcagaggc tgggctggct
     4501 caggacagcg attacgatca gtttaaaagg cggctgcatc cctatgggga taagtttcag
     4561 cccgccgata gcggcgctaa actgaaattc gaagctgatc ctccagagcc ccaggctttt
     4621 cacggccgct ggtatggggc aatgagcaaa agaggaaacg acgctaaaga actggcagca
     4681 gcactgtatg aacatctgca tgtcgatgaa aaacgaattg atggccagcc aaaaaggaac
     4741 ccaaagacag ataaattcgc accagggctg gtcgtggcca gggcactggg gatcgagagc
     4801 tctgtgctgc cacgggggat ggcaagactg gcacggaatt ggggggaaga ggaaatccag
     4861 acatacttcg tggtcgacgt ggcagcaagc gtgaaggaag tggcaaaggc agccgtgagc
     4921 gccgcacagg ccttcgaccc acctcggcag gtgtccggca ggtcactgag cccaaaggtc
     4981 gggtttgccc tggctgaaca tctggagcgg gtcacaggct ccaaaaggtg cagcttcgat
     5041 cctgcagctg ggccaagcgt cctggccctg cacgacgaag tcaagaaaac ctataaacgg
     5101 ctgtgcgccc ggggaaagaa cgccgcaaga gcctttccag cagacaaaac agaactgctg
     5161 gccctgatgc ggcataccca cgagaaccgg gtgaggaatc agatggtcag aatggggcgg
     5221 gtgagtgagt atagggggca gcaggcaggg gacctggcac agagccacta ctggacaagc
     5281 gcaggacaga ccgaaatcaa ggagtcagag atttttgtcc gcctgtgggt cggggctttc
     5341 gcactggccg ggaggtcaat gaaagcctgg attgatccca tgggaaagat cgtcaacact
     5401 gaaaagaacg atcgcgacct gaccgctgca gtcaacattc ggcaggtcat cagcaacaag
     5461 gagatggtgg ccgaagctat ggcacgacgg gggatctact ttggagaaac cccagagctg
     5521 gataggctgg gagcagaagg caatgagggc ttcgtctttg cactgctgag atacctgaga
     5581 gggtgcagga atcagacctt tcacctgggg gccagggcag ggttcctgaa agagattaga
     5641 aaagaactgg aaaaaacccg gtgggggaag gccaaggagg cagagcacgt ggtcctgacc
     5701 gataaaactg tcgctgccat cagagccatc atcgacaacg atgccaaggc actgggggcc
     5761 cggctgctgg cagacctgtc aggggctttt gtcgctcact atgccagtaa agaacacttt
     5821 agcaccctgt actcagaaat tgtcaaggct gtgaaggacg caccagaggt gtcatccggg
     5881 ctgccccggc tgaagctgct gctgaagagg gcagacggag tcagaggcta tgtccatggg
     5941 ctgagggata caaggaaaca cgcctttgct actaaactgc caccacctcc agcaccaagg
     6001 gaactggatg acccagccac caaagccaga tacatcgcac tgctgagact gtacgatgga
     6061 ccattcaggg cttatgcatc cggcattact gggacagctc tggccgggcc agctgcacga
     6121 gccaaggagg ccgcaaccgc tctggcacag tccgtgaatg tcacaaaagc atacagcgat
     6181 gtgatggagg gcaggtcaag cagactgagg ccacccaacg atggggaaac actgagagaa
     6241 tacctgagcg cactgacagg agaaacagca acagaatttc gggtccagat tggctatgaa
     6301 agcgactcag agaatgctcg gaagcaggcc gagttcattg agaactatag acgggatatg
     6361 ctggctttta tgtttgagga ctacatccgg gctaaggggt tcgactggat tctgaaaatc
     6421 gagcccggag caactgcaat gacacgggca cctgtgctgc ccgagccaat tgacacccgg
     6481 gggcagtacg aacactggca ggcagcactg tatctggtaa tgcatttcgt gcccgcatca
     6541 gatgtcagca acctgctgca tcagctgagg aagtgggagg ccctgcaggg gaaatatgaa
     6601 ctggtgcagg atggcgacgc aacagatcag gcagacgcac gacgagaggc cctggatctg
     6661 gtcaagcgat ttcgcgatgt cctggtgctg ttcctgaaaa caggagaggc ccggttcgag
     6721 ggacgggcag ctccattcga cctgaaaccc ttccgagcac tgttcgcaaa tccagcaact
     6781 ttcgatcggc tgtttatggc tacacctacc acagcaaggc cagcagagga tgatcccgag
     6841 ggggacggcg catcagaacc agagctgagg gtggcccgga ctctgagagg gctgcggcag
     6901 attgccaggt ataatcacat ggcagtcctg agcgatctgt ttgcaaagca caaagtccga
     6961 gatgaggaag tcgcaaggct ggcagaaatt gaagatgaga ctcaggagaa atcacagatc
     7021 gtcgctgcac aggaactgag aaccgacctg catgacaaag tcatgaagtg tcatcccaaa
     7081 accatctctc ctgaagaaag acagtcctac gccgcagcta ttaagaccat cgaagagcat
     7141 aggtttctgg tggggagggt ctatctggga gatcatctgc ggctgcacag actgatgatg
     7201 gatgtgattg gacggctgat cgattacgct ggagcctacg agagggatac tgggacattt
     7261 ctgatcaatg cctcaaagca gctgggggcc ggcgcagact gggcagtgac aattgccggg
     7321 gcagcaaaca ctggcgccag gactcagact cggaaggacc tggcccactt taacgtgctg
     7381 gatagggccg acgggacacc tgacctgacc gccctggtga atcgagcaag agaaatgatg
     7441 gcatacgatc ggaaaagaaa aaacgcagtc ccaagatcaa ttctggatat gctggccagg
     7501 ctgggactga ctctgaaatg gcagatgaag gatcacctgc tgcaggatgc aactattacc
     7561 caggctgcaa ttaagcatct ggacaaagtg cggctgacag tgggcgggcc tgcagctgtg
     7621 actgaggcac gattctccca ggactacctg cagatggtgg ccgcagtgtt taacgggtct
     7681 gtccagaatc caaagccaag gaggagggac gacggcgacg catggcataa accacctaag
     7741 ccagcaactg cacagtccca gcccgaccag aagccaccca acaaagcacc tagcgcaggg
     7801 tcacggctgc ccccaccaca ggtcggggaa gtctatgaag gggtggtggt gaaagtgatc
     7861 gataccgggt cactgggatt cctggcagtc gaaggggtcg cagggaatat cggcctgcat
     7921 attagtaggc tgaggagaat cagagaagat gctattatcg tgggcaggag atacaggttt
     7981 tgggtcgaga tctacgtgcc ccccaagtct aatacctcca aactgaacgc tgctgacctg
     8041 gtgcgaattg actgattgac agctagctca gtcctaggta taatgctagc gcctcacatc
     8101 accgccaaga cgacggcgga ctgaacggag acggagattc gtctcggcct cacatcaccg
     8161 ccaagacgac ggcggactga a
//
